>Addgene plasmid #83877 | pGP4G-TPLRD1-ccdB | depositor full sequence | sequence record 160273 | Full Sequence
TCGCGCGTTTCGGTGATGACGGTGAAAACCTCTGACACATGCAGCTCCCGGAGACGGTCACAGCTTGTCT
GTAAGCGGATGCCGGGAGCAGACAAGCCCGTCAGGGCGCGTCAGCGGGTGTTGGCGGGTGTCGGGGCTGG
CTTAACTATGCGGCATCAGAGCAGATTGTACTGAGAGTGCACCAGTTTAAACCATTTAATAGAACAGCAT
CGTAATATATGTGTACTTTGCAGTTATGACGCCAGATGGCAGTAGTGGAAGATATTCTTTATTGAAAAAT
AGCTTGTCACCTTACGTACAATCTTGATCCGGAGCTTTTCTTTTTTTGCCGATTAAGAATTAATTCGGTC
GAAAAAAGAAAAGGAGAGGGCCAAGAGGGAGGGCATTGGTGACTATTGAGCACGTGAGTATACGTGATTA
AGCACACAAAGGCAGCTTGGAGTATGTCTGTTATTAATTTCACAGGTAGTTCTGGTCCATTGGTGAAAGT
TTGCGGCTTGCAGAGCACAGAGGCCGCAGAATGTGCTCTAGATTCCGATGCTGACTTGCTGGGTATTATA
TGTGTGCCCAATAGAAAGAGAACAATTGACCCGGTTATTGCAAGGAAAATTTCAAGTCTTGTAAAAGCAT
ATAAAAATAGTTCAGGCACTCCGAAATACTTGGTTGGCGTGTTTCGTAATCAACCTAAGGAGGATGTTTT
GGCTCTGGTCAATGATTACGGCATTGATATCGTCCAACTGCATGGAGATGAGTCGTGGCAAGAATACCAA
GAGTTCCTCGGTTTGCCAGTTATTAAAAGACTCGTATTTCCAAAAGACTGCAACATACTACTCAGTGCAG
CTTCACAGAAACCTCATTCGTTTATTCCCTTGTTTGATTCAGAAGCAGGTGGGACAGGTGAACTTTTGGA
TTGGAACTCGATTTCTGACTGGGTTGGAAGGCAAGAGAGCCCCGAAAGCTTACATTTTATGTTAGCTGGT
GGACTGACGCCAGAAAATGTTGGTGATGCGCTTAGATTAAATGGCGTTATTGGTGTTGATGTAAGCGGAG
GTGTGGAGACAAATGGTGTAAAAGACTCTAACAAAATAGCAAATTTCGTCAAAAATGCTAAGAAATAGGT
TATTACTGAGTAGTATTTATTTAAGTATTGTTTGTGCACTTGCCAGTTTATCATTATCAATACTCGCCAT
TTCAAAGAATACGTAAATAATTAATAGTAGTGATTTTCCTAACTTTATTTAGTCAAAAAATTAGCCTTTT
AATTCTGCTGTAACCCGTACATGCCCAAAATAGGGGGCGGGTTACACAGAATATATAACATCGTAGGTGT
CTGGGTGAACAGTTTATTCCTGGCATCCACTAAATATAATGGAGCCCGCTTTTTAAGCTGGCATCCAGAA
AAAAAAAGAATCCCAGCACCAAAATATTGTTTTCTTCACCAACCATCAGTTCATAGGTCCATTCTCTTAG
CGCAACTACAGAGAACAGGGGCACAAACAGGCAAAAAACGGGCACAACCTCAATGGAGTGATGCAACCTG
CCTGGAGTAAATGATGACACAAGGCAATTGACCCACGCATGTATCTATCTCATTTTCTTACACCTTCTAT
TACCTTCTGCTCTCTCTGATTTGGAAAAAGCTGAAAAAAAAGGTTGAAACCAGTTCCCTGAAATTATTCC
CCTACTTGACTAATAAGTATATAAAGACGGTAGGTATTGATTGTAATTCTGTAAATCTATTTCTTAAACT
TCTTAAATTCTACTTTTATAGTTAGTCTTTTTTTTAGTTTTAAAACACCAGAACTTAGTTTCGACGGATT
CTAGAACTAGTGGATCCCCCGGGACAAAATGTCTTCTCTTAGTAGAGAGCTCGTTTTCTTGATCTTACAG
TTTCTCGATGAAGAGAAGTTTAAAGAGACTGTTCACAAGCTTGAACAAGAATCTGGGTTTTTCTTCAATA
TGAAGTATTTTGAGGATGAGGTTCACAATGGAAATTGGGATGAGGTTGAGAAGTATCTCTCTGGTTTCAC
TAAAGTAGATGATAATAGATACTCTATGAAGATATTCTTCGAGATAAGAAAGCAGAAGTATCTCGAGGCT
TTGGATAAGCATGATCGTCCCAAGGCTGTGGATATACTAGTGAAGGATGGTGGACCAGGTGGTGGACATC
AAACAAGTTTGTACAAAAAAGCTGAACGAGAAACGTAAAATGATATAAATATCAATATATTAAATTAGAT
TTTGCATAAAAAACAGACTACATAATACTGTAAAACACAACATATCCAGTCACTATGGCGGCCGCATTAG
GCACCCCAGGCTTTACACTTTATGCTTCCGGCTCGTATAATGTGTGGATTTTGAGTTAGGATCCGTCGAG
ATTTTCAGGAGCTAAGGAAGCTAAAATGGAGAAAAAAATCACTGGATATACCACCGTTGATATATCCCAA
TGGCATCGTAAAGAACATTTTGAGGCATTTCAGTCAGTTGCTCAATGTACCTATAACCAGACCGTTCAGC
TGGATATTACGGCCTTTTTAAAGACCGTAAAGAAAAATAAGCACAAGTTTTATCCGGCCTTTATTCACAT
TCTTGCCCGCCTGATGAATGCTCATCCGGAATTCCGTATGGCAATGAAAGACGGTGAGCTGGTGATATGG
GATAGTGTTCACCCTTGTTACACCGTTTTCCATGAGCAAACTGAAACGTTTTCATCGCTCTGGAGTGAAT
ACCACGACGATTTCCGGCAGTTTCTACACATATATTCGCAAGATGTGGCGTGTTACGGTGAAAACCTGGC
CTATTTCCCTAAAGGGTTTATTGAGAATATGTTTTTCGTCTCAGCCAATCCCTGGGTGAGTTTCACCAGT
TTTGATTTAAACGTGGCCAATATGGACAACTTCTTCGCCCCCGTTTTCACCATGGGCAAATATTATACGC
AAGGCGACAAGGTGCTGATGCCGCTGGCGATTCAGGTTCATCATGCCGTCTGTGATGGCTTCCATGTCGG
CAGAATGCTTAATGAATTACAACAGTACTGCGATGAGTGGCAGGGCGGGGCGTAAACGCCGCGTGGATCC
GGCTTACTAAAAGCCAGATAACAGTATGCGTATTTGCGCGCTGATTTTTGCGGTATAAGAATATATACTG
ATATGTATACCCGAAGTATGTCAAAAAGAGGTATGCTATGAAGCAGCGTATTACAGTGACAGTTGACAGC
GACAGCTATCAGTTGCTCAAGGCATATATGATGTCAATATCTCCGGTCTGGTAAGCACAACCATGCAGAA
TGAAGCCCGTCGTCTGCGTGCCGAACGCTGGAAAGCGGAAAATCAGGAAGGGATGGCTGAGGTCGCCCGG
TTTATTGAAATGAACGGCTCTTTTGCTGACGAGAACAGGGGCTGGTGAAATGCAGTTTAAGGTTTACACC
TATAAAAGAGAGAGCCGTTATCGTCTGTTTGTGGATGTACAGAGTGATATTATTGACACGCCCGGGCGAC
GGATGGTGATCCCCCTGGCCAGTGCACGTCTGCTGTCAGATAAAGTCTCCCGTGAACTTTACCCGGTGGT
GCATATCGGGGATGAAAGCTGGCGCATGATGACCACCGATATGGCCAGTGTGCCGGTCTCCGTTATCGGG
GAAGAAGTGGCTGATCTCAGCCACCGCGAAAATGACATCAAAAACGCCATTAACCTGATGTTCTGGGGAA
TATAAATGTCAGGCTCCCTTATACACAGCCAGTCTGCAGGTCGACCATAGTGACTGGATATGTTGTGTTT
TACAGTATTATGTAGTCTGTTTTTTATGCAAAATCTAATTTAATATATTGATATTTATATCATTTTACGT
TTCTCGTTCAGCTTTCTTGTACAAAGTGGTTCGATGTCATGTAATTAGTTATGTCACGCTTACATTCACG
CCCTCCCCCCACATCCGCTCTAACCGAAAAGGAAGGAGTTAGACAACCTGAAGTCTAGGTCCCTATTTAT
TTTTTTATAGTTATGTTAGTATTAAGAACGTTATTTATATTTCAAATTTTTCTTTTTTTTCTGTACAGAC
GCGTGTACGCATGTAACATTATACTGAAAACCTTGCTTGAGAAGGTTTTGGGACGCTCGAAGGCTTTAAT
TTGTGCAGGCCTTTTGAAAAGCAAGCATAAAAGATCTAAACATAAAATCTGTAAAATAACAAGATGTAAA
GATAATGCTAAATCATTTGGCTTTTTGATTGATTGTACAGGAAAATATACATCGCAGGGGGTTGACTTTT
ACCATTTCACCGCAATGGAATCAAACTTGTTGAAGAGAATGTTCACAGGCGCATACGCTACAATGACCCG
ATTCTTGCTAGCCTTTTCTCGGTCTTGCAAACAACCGCCGGCAGCTTAGTATATAAATACACATGTACAT
ACCTCTCTCCGTATCCTCGTAATCATTTTCTTGTATTTATCGTCTTTTCGCTGTAAAAACTTTATCACAC
TTATCTCAAATACACTTATTAACCGCTTTTACTATTATCTTCTACGCTGACAGTAATATCAAACAGTGAC
ACATATTAAACACAGTGGTTTCTTTGCATAAACACCATGTTTAAACCATGGTCATAGCTGTTTCCTGTGT
GAAATTGTTATCCGCTCACAATTCCACACAACATAGGAGCCGGAAGCATAAAGTGTAAAGCCTGGGGTGC
CTAATGAGTGAGGTAACTCACATTAATTGCGTTGCGCTCACTGCCCGCTTTCCAGTCGGGAAACCTGTCG
TGCCAGCTGCATTAATGAATCGGCCAACGCGCGGGGAGAGGCGGTTTGCGTATTGGGCGCTCTTCCGCTT
CCTCGCTCACTGACTCGCTGCGCTCGGTCGTTCGGCTGCGGCGAGCGGTATCAGCTCACTCAAAGGCGGT
AATACGGTTATCCACAGAATCAGGGGATAACGCAGGAAAGAACATGTGAGCAAAAGGCCAGCAAAAGGCC
AGGAACCGTAAAAAGGCCGCGTTGCTGGCGTTTTTCCATAGGCTCGGCCCCCCTGACGAGCATCACAAAA
ATCGACGCTCAAGTCAGAGGTGGCGAAACCCGACAGGACTATAAAGATACCAGGCGTTCCCCCCTGGAAG
CTCCCTCGTGCGCTCTCCTGTTCCGACCCTGCCGCTTACCGGATACCTGTCCGCCTTTCTCCCTTCGGGA
AGCGTGGCGCTTTCTCAATGCTCACGCTGTAGGTATCTCAGTTCGGTGTAGGTCGTTCGCTCCAAGCTGG
GCTGTGTGCACGAACCCCCCGTTCAGCCCGACCGCTGCGCCTTATCCGGTAACTATCGTCTTGAGTCCAA
CCCGGTAAGACACGACTTATCGCCACTGGCAGCAGCCACTGGTAACAGGATTAGCAGAGCGAGGTATGTA
GGCGGTGCTACAGAGTTCTTGAAGTGGTGGCCTAACTACGGCTACACTAGAAGGACAGTATTTGGTATCT
GCGCTCTGCTGAAGCCAGTTACCTTCGGAAAAAGAGTTGGTAGCTCTTGATCCGGCAAACAAACCACCGC
TGGTAGCGGTGGTTTTTTTGTTTGCAAGCAGCAGATTACGCGCAGAAAAAAAGGATCTCAAGAAGATCCT
TTGATCTTTTCTACGGGGTCTGACGCTCAGTGGAACGAAAACTCACGTTAAGGGATTTTGGTCATGAGAT
TATCAAAAAGGATCTTCACCTAGATCCTTTTAAATTAAAAATGAAGTTTTAAATCAATCTAAAGTATATA
TGAGTAAACTTGGTCTGACAGTTACCAATGCTTAATCAGTGAGGCACCTATCTCAGCGATCTGTCTATTT
CGTTCATCCATAGTTGCCTGACTGCCCGTCGTGTAGATAACTACGATACGGGAGGGCTTACCATCTGGCC
CCAGTGCTGCAATGATACCGCGAGACCCACGCTCACCGGCTCCAGATTTATCAGCAATAAACCAGCCAGC
CGGAAGGGCCGAGCGCAGAAGTGGTCCTGCAACTTTATCCGCCTCCATCCAGTCTATTAATTGTTGCCGG
GAAGCTAGAGTAAGTAGTTCGCCAGTTAATAGTTTGCGCAACGTTGTTGCCATTGCTACAGGCATCGTGG
TGTCACGCTCGTCGTTTGGTATGGCTTCATTCAGCTCCGGTTCCCAACGATCAAGGCGAGTTACATGATC
CCCCATGTTGTGAAAAAAAGCGGTTAGCTCCTTCGGTCCTCCGATCGTTGTCAGAAGTAAGTTGGCCGCA
GTGTTATCACTCATGGTTATGGCAGCACTGCATAATTCTCTTACTGTCATGCCATCCGTAAGATGCTTTT
CTGTGACTGGTGAGTACTCAACCAAGTCATTCTGAGAATAGTGTATGCGGCGACCGAGTTGCTCTTGCCC
GGCGTCAATACGGGATAATACCGCGCCACATAGCAGAACTTTAAAAGTGCTCATCATTGGAAAACGTTCT
TCGGGGCGAAAACTCTCAAGGATCTTACCGCTGTTGAGATCCAGTTCGATGTAACCCACTCGTGCACCCA
ACTGATCTTCAGCATCTTTTACTTTCACCAGCGTTTCTGGGTGAGCAAAAACAGGAAGGCAAAATGCCGC
AAAAAAGGGAATAAGGGCGACACGGAAATGTTGAATACTCATACTCTTCCTTTTTCAATATTATTGAAGC
ATTTATCAGGGTTATTGTCTCATGAGCGGATACATATTTGAATGTATTTAGAAAAATAAACAAATAGGGG
TTCCGCGCACATTTCCCCGAAAAGTGCCACCTGACGTCTAAGAAACCATTATTATCATGACATTAACCTA
TAAAAATAGGCGTATCACGAGGCCCTTTCGTC
Features (pLannotate 1.2.2; 23 found; start..end, strand, type, name):
    137..184     +  misc_feature   bom (fragment): basis of mobility region from pBR322
    296..443     +  promoter       TRP1 promoter: S. cerevisiae TRP1
    444..1118    +  CDS            TRP1: phosphoribosylanthranilate isomerase, required for tryptophan biosynthesis; S. cerevisiae TRP1; yeast auxotrophic marker
   1171..1814    +  promoter       GAP promoter: S. cerevisiae TDH3; promoter for glyceraldehyde-3-phosphate dehydrogenase
   1820..1843    +  misc_feature   MCS (fragment): pBluescript multiple cloning site
   1849..2148    +  CDS            TPL (fragment): TPL_ARATH - Also known as WSIP1. Experimental evidence at protein level: Swiss-Prot protein existence level 1. Transcriptional corepressor. May repress the expression of root-promoting genes in the top half of the embryo to allow proper differentiation of the shoot pole during the transition stage of embryogenesis. Regulates the expression of PLT1 and PLT2. Negative regulator of jasmonate responses. Negative regulator of auxin responses. Negative regulator of multiple floral organ identity genes (PubMed:23034631). Required for ovule development (PubMed:25378179). From Arabidopsis thaliana (Mou
   2173..2297    +  protein_bind   attR1: mutant version of attR; recombination site for the Gateway® LR reaction LR Clonase™
   2322..2352    +  promoter       lac UV5 promoter: E. coli lac promoter with an "up" mutation
   2376..2405    +  promoter       cat promoter (fragment): promoter of the E. coli cat gene encoding chloramphenicol acetyltransferase
   2406..3065    +  CDS            CmR: chloramphenicol acetyltransferase; cat; confers resistance to chloramphenicol
   3247..3405    +  CDS            ccdA (fragment): CCDA_ECO57 - Also known as H, letA. Experimental evidence at protein level: Swiss-Prot protein existence level 1. Antitoxin component of a type II toxin-antitoxin (TA) system which inhibits the post-segregational killing (PSK) of plasmid-free cells, also referred to as a plasmid addiction system. Binds to and blocks the activity of CcdB; will also remove bound CcdB protein from the CcdB-GyrA complex by forming a CcdA-CcdB complex, a process termed rejuvenation. Functions as a transcriptional corepressor for the ccdAB operon, repression also requires CcdB (By similarity). From Escherichia coli
   3410..3712    +  CDS            ccdB: CCDB_ECOLI - Also known as G, letB, letD. Experimental evidence at protein level: Swiss-Prot protein existence level 1. Toxic component of a type II toxin-antitoxin (TA) system, functioning in plasmid maintainence. Responsible for the post- segregational killing (PSK) of plasmid-free cells, also referred to as a plasmid addiction system. Half-life of over 2 hours. Cell killing by CcdB is accompanied by filamentation, defects in chromosome and plasmid segregation, defects in cell division, formation of anucleate cells, decreased DNA synthesis and plasmid loss. Interferes with the activity of DN
   3756..3880    -  protein_bind   attR2: mutant version of attR; recombination site for the Gateway® LR reaction LR Clonase™
   3933..4122    +  terminator     CYC1 terminator: S. cerevisiae CYC1; transcription terminator for CYC1
   4134..4588    +  rep_origin     ARS1 (fragment): S. cerevisiae autonomously replicating sequence ARS1/ARS416
   4625..4641    -  protein_bind   lac operator: The lac repressor binds to the lac operator to inhibit transcription in E. coli. This inhibition can be relieved by adding lactose or isopropyl-β-D-thiogalactopyranoside (IPTG). lac repressor encoded by lacI
   4649..4679    -  promoter       lac promoter: promoter for the E. coli lac operon
   4694..4715    -  protein_bind   CAP binding site: CAP binding activates transcription in the presence of cAMP. E. coli catabolite activator protein
   4728..4820    -  CDS            lacI (fragment): lac repressor; lacI; The lac repressor binds to the lac operator to inhibit transcription in E. coli. This inhibition can be relieved by adding lactose or isopropyl-β-D-thiogalactopyranoside (IPTG).
   5003..5591    -  rep_origin     ori: high-copy-number ColE1/pMB1/pBR322/pUC origin of replication
   5762..6622    -  CDS            AmpR: β-lactamase; bla; confers resistance to ampicillin, carbenicillin, and related antibiotics
   6623..6727    -  promoter       AmpR promoter: bla
   6822..35      +  CDS            rop (fragment) (across the origin): Rop protein, which maintains plasmids at low copy number; rop
