[The description below was written by a language model from this plasmid's Addgene catalogue record and pLannotate feature annotations shown in this document.]
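Description:
pGP4G-TPLRD1-ccdB is an empty Gateway destination vector designed for integration at the yeast (S. cerevisiae) TRP1 locus, built to produce proteins fused at their N-terminus to a repression domain from the Arabidopsis corepressor TOPLESS (TPL). The parental backbone is not recorded. In E. coli the 6.8 kb plasmid replicates from a high-copy ColE1/pUC-type origin and carries AmpR (β-lactamase). The Gateway cassette adds chloramphenicol resistance, so the unrecombined vector is selected with both antibiotics. Because the cassette also encodes the CcdB gyrase toxin, the plasmid must be maintained in a ccdB-tolerant strain such as DB3.1. For yeast, the TRP1 promoter and coding sequence provide the tryptophan auxotrophic marker and the homology for targeting the Trp locus. An adjacent partial ARS1 annotation probably reflects genomic sequence flanking TRP1 rather than an intended episomal origin, although the record does not say so.

The expression unit is driven by the strong constitutive GAP (TDH3) promoter, followed by a 300 bp fragment of the TPL coding sequence (the "RD1" repression domain). Next comes the attR1–CmR–ccdB–attR2 cassette, and the unit ends with the CYC1 terminator. An LR recombination with an entry clone replaces the CmR/ccdB segment with the gene of interest, presumably in frame downstream of the TPL fragment. Loss of ccdB then allows counterselection against unrecombined vector in standard E. coli strains. Remnants of lac regulatory elements, bom and rop are backbone carryover. According to the record, the vector is intended for auxin response assays in yeast, where plant auxin signalling components are reconstituted and TPL-domain fusions supply transcriptional repression.
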