Addgene plasmid #83877: pGP4G-TPLRD1-ccdB
Purpose: (Empty Backbone) Destination vector for integration at yeast Trp locus with N-terminal TPL repression domain (RD) for auxin response assays
Depositing lab: Jennifer Nemhauser. Depositing organization: University of Washington. Publication: Recapitulation of the forward nuclear auxin response pathway in yeast. Pierre-Jerome E, Jang SS, Havens KA, Nemhauser JL, Klavins E. Proc Natl Acad Sci U S A. 2014 Jul 1;111(26):9407-12. doi: 10.1073/pnas.1324147111. Epub 2014 Jun 16. PubMed 24979769.
Backbone
  Vector backbone: unknown
  Vector type: Gateway Destination vector
Growth in bacteria
  Bacterial resistance: Chloramphenicol and Ampicillin, 25 & 100 μg/mL
  Growth temperature: 37°C
  Growth strain: DB3.1
  Copy number: Unknown
Gene/Insert
  Gene/Insert name: None
Terms and licenses: Academic/Nonprofit Terms; Industry Terms: Not Available to Industry
How to cite: pGP4G-TPLRD1-ccdB was a gift from Jennifer Nemhauser (Addgene plasmid # 83877 ; http://n2t.net/addgene:83877 ; RRID:Addgene_83877)
