>Addgene plasmid #83877 | pGP4G-TPLRD1-ccdB | addgene partial sequence | sequence record 161152 | pRS-marker 5'-cggcatcagagcagattgta-3'
ATAGAACAGCATCGTAATATATGTGTACTTTGCAGTTATGACGCCAGATGGCAGTAGTGGAAGATATTCT
TTATTGAAAAATAGCTTGTCACCTTACGTACAATCTTGATCCGGAGCTTTTCTTTTTTTGCCGATTAAGA
ATTAATTCGGTCGAAAAAAGAAAAGGAGAGGGCCAAGAGGGAGGGCATTGGTGACTATTGAGCACGTGAG
TATACGTGATTAAGCACACAAAGGCAGCTTGGAGTATGTCTGTTATTAATTTCACAGGTAGTTCTGGTCC
ATTGGTGAAAGTTTGCGGCTTGCAGAGCACAGAGGCCGCAGAATGTGCTCTAGATTCCGATGCTGACTTG
CTGGGTATTATATGTGTGCCCAATAGAAAGAGAACAATTGACCCGGTTATTGCAAGGAAAATTTCAAGTC
TTGTAAAAGCATATAAAAATAGTTCAGGCACTCCGAAATACTTGGTTGGCGTGTTTCGTAATCAACCTAA
GGAGGATGTTTTGGCTCTGGTCAATGATTACGGCATTGATATCGTCCAACTGCATGGAGATGAGTCGTGG
CAAGAATACCAAGAGTTCCTCGGTTTGCCAGTTATTAAAAGACTCGTATTTCCAAAAGACTGCAACATAC
TACTCAGTGCAGCTTCACAGAAACCTCATTCGTTTATTCCCTTGTTTGATTCAGAAGCAGGTGGGACAGG
TGAACTTTTGGATTGGAACTCGATTTCTGACTGGGTTGGAAGGCAAGAGAGCCCCGAAAGCTTACATTTT
ATGTTAGCTGGTGGACTGACGCCAGAAAATGTTGGTGATGCGCTTAGATTAAATGGCGTTATTGGTGTTG
ATGTAAGCGGAGGTGTGGAGACAAATGGTGTAAAAGACTCTAACAAAATAGCAAATTTCGTCAAAA
