>Addgene plasmid #83877 | pGP4G-TPLRD1-ccdB | addgene partial sequence | sequence record 161153 | GPDpro-F 5'-CGGTAGGTATTGATTGTAATTCTG-3'
AATTCTACTTTTATAGTTAGTCTTTTTTTTAGTTTTAAAACACCAGAACTTAGTTTCGACGGATTCTAGA
ACTAGTGGATCCCCCGGGACAAAATGTCTTCTCTTAGTAGAGAGCTCGTTTTCTTGATCTTACAGTTTCT
CGATGAAGAGAAGTTTAAAGAGACTGTTCACAAGCTTGAACAAGAATCTGGGTTTTTCTTCAATATGAAG
TATTTTGAGGATGAGGTTCACAATGGAAATTGGGATGAGGTTGAGAAGTATCTCTCTGGTTTCACTAAAG
TAGATGATAATAGATACTCTATGAAGATATTCTTCGAGATAAGAAAGCAGAAGTATCTCGAGGCTTTGGA
TAAGCATGATCGTCCCAAGGCTGTGGATATACTAGTGAAGGATGGTGGACCAGGTGGTGGACATCAAACA
AGTTTGTACAAAAAAGCTGAACGAGAAACGTAAAATGATATAAATATCAATATATTAAATTAGATTTTGC
ATAAAAAACAGACTACATAATACTGTAAAACACAACATATCCAGTCACTATGGCGGCCGCATTAGGCACC
CCAGGCTTTACACTTTATGCTTCCGGCTCGTATAATGTGTGGATTTTGAGTTAGGATCCGTCGAGATTTT
CAGGAGCTAAGGAAGCTAAAATGGAGAAAAAAATCACTGGATATACCACCGTTGATATATCCCAATGGCA
TCGTAAAGAACATTTTGAGGCATTTCAGTCAGTTGCTCAATGTACCTATAACCAGACCGTTCAGCTGGAT
ATTACGGCCTTTTTAAAGACCGTAAAGAAAAATAAGCACAAGTTTTATCCGGCCTTTATTCACATTCTTG
CCCGCCTGATGAATGCTCATCCGG
